>Addgene plasmid #36671 | TAL2208 | depositor partial sequence | sequence record 45864 | TAL2208 sequence 1640 bps
GAACCTGACCCCAGACCAGGTAGTCGCAATCGCGTCACATGACGGGGGAAAGCAAGCCCTGGAAACCGTG
CAAAGGTTGTTGCCGGTCCTTTGTCAAGACCACGGCCTTACACCGGAGCAAGTCGTGGCCATTGCATCCC
ACGACGGTGGCAAACAGGCTCTTGAGACGGTTCAGAGACTTCTCCCAGTTCTCTGTCAAGCCCACGGGCT
GACTCCCGATCAAGTTGTAGCGATTGCGAATAACAATGGAGGGAAACAAGCATTGGAGACTGTCCAACGG
CTCCTTCCCGTGTTGTGTCAAGCCCACGGTTTGACGCCTGCACAAGTGGTCGCCATCGCCTCGAATGGCG
GCGGTAAGCAGGCGCTGGAAACAGTACAGCGCCTGCTGCCTGTACTGTGCCAGGATCATGGACTGACCCC
AGACCAGGTAGTCGCAATCGCGAACAATAATGGGGGAAAGCAAGCCCTGGAAACCGTGCAAAGGTTGTTG
CCGGTCCTTTGTCAAGACCACGGCCTTACACCGGAGCAAGTCGTGGCCATTGCATCCCACGACGGTGGCA
AACAGGCTCTTGAGACGGTTCAGAGACTTCTCCCAGTTCTCTGTCAAGCCCACGGGCTGACTCCCGATCA
AGTTGTAGCGATTGCGTCCAACGGTGGAGGGAAACAAGCATTGGAGACTGTCCAACGGCTCCTTCCCGTG
TTGTGTCAAGCCCACGGTTTGACGCCTGCACAAGTGGTCGCCATCGCCAGCCATGATGGCGGTAAGCAGG
CGCTGGAAACAGTACAGCGCCTGCTGCCTGTACTGTGCCAGGATCATGGACTGACCCCAGACCAGGTAGT
CGCAATCGCGTCACATGACGGGGGAAAGCAAGCCCTGGAAACCGTGCAAAGGTTGTTGCCGGTCCTTTGT
CAAGACCACGGCCTTACACCGGAGCAAGTCGTGGCCATTGCAAGCAATGGGGGTGGCAAACAGGCTCTTG
AGACGGTTCAGAGACTTCTCCCAGTTCTCTGTCAAGCCCACGGGCTGACTCCCGATCAAGTTGTAGCGAT
TGCGTCGCATGACGGAGGGAAACAAGCATTGGAGACTGTCCAACGGCTCCTTCCCGTGTTGTGTCAAGCC
CACGGTTTGACGCCTGCACAAGTGGTCGCCATCGCCAGCCATGATGGCGGTAAGCAGGCGCTGGAAACAG
TACAGCGCCTGCTGCCTGTACTGTGCCAGGATCATGGACTGACCCCAGACCAGGTAGTCGCAATCGCGTC
GAACATTGGGGGAAAGCAAGCCCTGGAAACCGTGCAAAGGTTGTTGCCGGTCCTTTGTCAAGACCACGGC
CTTACACCGGAGCAAGTCGTGGCCATTGCATCCCACGACGGTGGCAAACAGGCTCTTGAGACGGTTCAGA
GACTTCTCCCAGTTCTCTGTCAAGCCCACGGGCTGACTCCCGATCAAGTTGTAGCGATTGCGTCGCATGA
CGGAGGGAAACAAGCATTGGAGACTGTCCAACGGCTCCTTCCCGTGTTGTGTCAAGCCCACGGTTTGACG
CCTGCACAAGTGGTCGCCATCGCCAGCCATGATGGCGGTAAGCAGGCGCTGGAAACAGTACAGCGCCTGC
TGCCTGTACTGTGCCAGGATCATGGACTGA
