>Addgene plasmid #36671 | TAL2208 | addgene partial sequence | sequence record 48161 | CMV-F 5'-CGCAAATGGGCGGTAGGCGTG-3'
ACTAGAGAACCCACTGCTTACTGGCTTATCGAAATTAATACGACTCACTATAGGGAGACCCAAGCTGGCT
AGCACCATGGACTACAAAGACCATGACGGTGATTATAAAGATCATGACATCGATTACAAGGATGACGATG
ACAAGATGGCCCCCAAGAAGAAGAGGAAGGTGGGCATTCACCGCGGGGTACCTATGGTGGACTTGAGGAC
ACTCGGTTATTCGCAACAGCAACAGGAGAAAATCAAGCCTAAGGTCAGGAGCACCGTCGCGCAACACCAC
GAGGCGCTTGTGGGGCATGGCTTCACTCATGCGCATATTGTCGCGCTTTCACAGCACCCTGCGGCGCTTG
GGACGGTGGCTGTCAAATACCAAGATATGATTGCGGCCCTGCCCGAAGCCACGCACGAGGCAATTGTAGG
GGTCGGTAAACAGTGGTCGGGAGCGCGAGCACTTGAGGCGCTGCTGACTGTGGCGGGTGAGCTTAGGGGG
CCTCCGCTCCAGCTCGACACCGGGCAGCTGCTGAAGATCGCGAAGAGAGGGGGAGTAACAGCGGTAGAGG
CAGTGCACGCCTGGCGCAATGCGCTCACCGGGGCCCCCTTGAACCTGACCCCAGACCAGGTAGTCGCAAT
CGCGTCACATGACGGGGGAAAGCAAGCCCTGGAAACCGTGCAAAGGTTGTTGCCGGTCCTTTGTCAAGAC
CACGGCCTTACACCGGAGCAAGTCGTGGCCATTGCATCCCACGACGGTGGCAAACAGGCTCTTGAGACGG
TTCAGAGACTTCTCCCAGTTCTCTGTCAAGCCCACGGGCTGACTCCCGATCAAGTTGTAGCGATTGCGAA
TAACAATGGAGGGAAACAAGCATTGGAGACTGTCCAACGGCTCCTTCCCGTGTTGTGTCAAGCCCACGGT
TTGACGCCTGCACAAGTGGTCGCCATCGCCTC
