>Addgene plasmid #36671 | TAL2208 | addgene partial sequence | sequence record 48162 | JDS-TALEN-F 5'-TAGGGGTCGGTAAACAGTGG-3'
GTGGCGGGTGAGCTTAGGGGGCCTCCGCTCCAGCTCGACACCGGGCAGCTGCTGAAGATCGCGAAGAGAG
GGGGAGTAACAGCGGTAGAGGCAGTGCACGCCTGGCGCAATGCGCTCACCGGGGCCCCCTTGAACCTGAC
CCCAGACCAGGTAGTCGCAATCGCGTCACATGACGGGGGAAAGCAAGCCCTGGAAACCGTGCAAAGGTTG
TTGCCGGTCCTTTGTCAAGACCACGGCCTTACACCGGAGCAAGTCGTGGCCATTGCATCCCACGACGGTG
GCAAACAGGCTCTTGAGACGGTTCAGAGACTTCTCCCAGTTCTCTGTCAAGCCCACGGGCTGACTCCCGA
TCAAGTTGTAGCGATTGCGAATAACAATGGAGGGAAACAAGCATTGGAGACTGTCCAACGGCTCCTTCCC
GTGTTGTGTCAAGCCCACGGTTTGACGCCTGCACAAGTGGTCGCCATCGCCTCGAATGGCGGCGGTAAGC
AGGCGCTGGAAACAGTACAGCGCCTGCTGCCTGTACTGTGCCAGGATCATGGACTGACCCCAGACCAGGT
AGTCGCAATCGCGAACAATAATGGGGGAAAGCAAGCCCTGGAAACCGTGCAAAGGTTGTTGCCGGTCCTT
TGTCAAGACCACGGCCTTACACCGGAGCAAGTCGTGGCCATTGCATCCCACGACGGTGGCAAACAGGCTC
TTGAGACGGTTCAGAGACTTCTCCCAGTTCTCTGTCAAGCCCACGGGCTGACTCCCGATCAAGTTGTAGC
GATTGCGTCCAACGGTGGAGGGAAACAAGCATTGGAGACTGTCCAACGGCTCCTTCCCGTGTTGTGTCAA
GCCCACGGTTTGACGCCTGCACAAGTGGTCGCCATCGCCAGCCATGATGGC
