[The description below was written by a language model from this plasmid's Addgene catalogue record.]
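Description:
TAL2208 is a mammalian expression plasmid encoding the left monomer of a TALEN pair directed against the human HOXA13 gene. It is built on the JDS71 backbone, a roughly 6.4 kb TALEN expression vector, into which an approximately 1.6 kb array of TAL effector repeats was inserted. The array was cloned through BsmBI sites that were destroyed in the process, as expected for this type IIS enzyme, which cuts outside its recognition sequence and allows seamless in-frame joining. The plasmid is maintained at high copy in E. coli under ampicillin selection. The record does not name the replication origin and lists no mammalian selection marker.

The open reading frame is driven by the CMV promoter for strong constitutive expression in mammalian cells. The vector type also indicates a T7 promoter, so that mRNA can be transcribed in vitro, for example for delivery as RNA rather than as plasmid. The backbone contributes an N-terminal 3X FLAG epitope for detection and a C-terminal wild-type FokI nuclease domain, so the inserted repeat array supplies the DNA-binding specificity within a complete TAL–FokI fusion. The depositor specifies an 18-nucleotide binding half-site within HOXA13.

Because FokI cleaves only as a dimer, this construct is meant to be used with the matching right-hand HOXA13 TALEN. The two monomers bind opposite sides of a spacer and generate a double-strand break there, enabling gene disruption or targeted editing. The plasmid belongs to a collection of TALENs produced by the high-throughput FLASH assembly method. No feature table was supplied, so finer elements such as the polyadenylation signal are not documented here, although the listed BGH reverse sequencing primer suggests a BGH terminator region.
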