Addgene plasmid #36671: TAL2208
Depositing lab: Keith Joung. Depositing organization: Massachusetts General Hospital. Publication: FLASH assembly of TALENs for high-throughput genome editing. Reyon D, Tsai SQ, Khayter C, Foden JA, Sander JD, Joung JK. Nat Biotechnol. 2012 Apr 8. doi: 10.1038/nbt.2170. PubMed 22484455.
Backbone
  Vector backbone: JDS71
  Backbone manufacturer: Joung lab (Addgene Plasmid # 32287)
  Backbone size w/o insert (bp): 6447
  Vector type: Mammalian, T7 for in vitro mRNA synthesis
Growth in bacteria
  Bacterial resistance: Ampicillin, 100 μg/mL
  Growth temperature: 37°C
  Growth strain: XL1 Blue
  Copy number: High Copy
Gene/Insert
  Gene/Insert name: HOXA13-TALEN_Left (alt name: HOXA13)
  Species: H. sapiens (human)
  Insert size (bp): 1640
  Entrez Gene: HOXA13 (a.k.a. HOX1, HOX1J)
  Promoter: CMV
  Tag / fusion protein: 3X Flag (N terminal on backbone); WT FOKI (C terminal on backbone)
  Cloning method: Restriction Enzyme; 5′ cloning site BsmBI (destroyed during cloning); 3′ cloning site BsmBI (destroyed during cloning)
  Sequencing primers: 5′ CMV-F; 3′ BGH-rev
Terms and licenses: Academic/Nonprofit Terms; Industry Terms: Not Available to Industry
Depositor comments: Target binding site: TCCGTGCTCCTCCACCCC It is strongly recommended that users perform a diagnostic digest to verify this plasmid prior to use. For example, a double digest of the plasmid with BamHI and KpnI should result in two bands at 2.2kb and 5.9kb.
How to cite: TAL2208 was a gift from Keith Joung (Addgene plasmid # 36671 ; http://n2t.net/addgene:36671 ; RRID:Addgene_36671)
